Addgene plasmid #168510: pCAG-Synapto-pHluorin
Purpose: Expression of Synapto-pHluorin for optical monitoring of presynaptic release in neurons.
Depositing lab: Franck Polleux. Depositing organization: Columbia University. Publication: LKB1 Regulates Mitochondria-Dependent Presynaptic Calcium Clearance and Neurotransmitter Release Properties at Excitatory Synapses along Cortical Axons. Kwon SK, Sando R 3rd, Lewis TL, Hirabayashi Y, Maximov A, Polleux F. PLoS Biol. 2016 Jul 18;14(7):e1002516. doi: 10.1371/journal.pbio.1002516. eCollection 2016 Jul. PBIOLOGY-D-16-00343 PubMed 27429220.
Backbone
  Vector backbone: pCAG
  Vector type: Mammalian Expression
Growth in bacteria
  Bacterial resistance: Ampicillin, 100 μg/mL
  Growth temperature: 37°C
  Growth strain: DH5alpha
  Copy number: High Copy
Gene/Insert
  Gene/Insert name: Synaptophysin-pHluorin
  Species: M. musculus (mouse)
  Entrez Gene: Syp (a.k.a. A230093K24Rik, Syn, p38)
  Promoter: CAG
  Tag / fusion protein: pHluorin (C terminal on insert)
  Cloning method: Restriction Enzyme; 5′ cloning site Unknown (unknown if destroyed)
Terms and licenses: Academic/Nonprofit Terms; Industry Terms: Not Available to Industry
How to cite: pCAG-Synapto-pHluorin was a gift from Franck Polleux (Addgene plasmid # 168510 ; http://n2t.net/addgene:168510 ; RRID:Addgene_168510)
