[The description below was written by a language model from this plasmid's Addgene catalogue record and pLannotate feature annotations shown in this document.]
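Description:
pCAG-Synapto-pHluorin is a mammalian expression plasmid built on the pCAG backbone. It is maintained in E. coli at high copy through a ColE1/pUC-type origin and selected with ampicillin via the β-lactamase gene. The two annotated sequence records, a depositor sequence of about 6.5 kb and a slightly shorter sequencing-derived record, show essentially the same layout. Expression is driven by the composite CAG promoter, which combines the CMV immediate-early enhancer, the chicken β-actin promoter and a chimeric chicken β-actin/rabbit β-globin intron. The transcript is terminated by a rabbit β-globin polyadenylation signal. Downstream backbone remnants include lac promoter/operator elements, short lacI and RSF origin fragments, an SV40 origin of replication and an SV40 poly(A) signal. No mammalian selection marker is annotated.

The payload is mouse synaptophysin (Syp) fused to superecliptic pHluorin, a pH-sensitive GFP variant that is nearly dark at acidic pH and brightly fluorescent at neutral pH. The catalogue lists pHluorin as a C-terminal tag. In the feature tables, however, the pHluorin coding sequence sits between two synaptic vesicle protein fragments, which indicates that it is inserted internally rather than appended at the end. Those flanking fragments are labelled by the automated annotation as resembling rat synaptoporin, a synaptophysin relative, and presumably they correspond to the Syp sequence named in the catalogue. A reporter of this kind is quenched in the acidic vesicle interior and brightens when vesicles fuse with the plasma membrane. The stated use is optical monitoring of presynaptic release in neurons.
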