Features (pLannotate 1.2.2; 20 found; start..end, strand, type, name):
     42..629     -  rep_origin     ori: high-copy-number ColE1/pMB1/pBR322/pUC origin of replication
    800..1660    -  CDS            AmpR: β-lactamase; bla; confers resistance to ampicillin, carbenicillin, and related antibiotics
   1661..1765    -  promoter       AmpR promoter: bla
   1796..2175    +  enhancer       CMV enhancer: human cytomegalovirus immediate early enhancer
   2177..2454    +  promoter       chicken β-actin promoter: No description available
   2455..3467    +  intron         chimeric intron: chimera between introns from chicken β-actin and rabbit β-globin
   3621..4073    +  CDS            Synpr (fragment): SYNPR_RAT - Experimental evidence at protein level: Swiss-Prot protein existence level 1. Intrinsic membrane protein of small synaptic vesicles. Probable vesicular channel protein. From Rattus norvegicus (Rat).
   4101..4811    +  CDS            superecliptic pHluorin: pH-sensitive mutant of green fluorescent protein (Ng et al., 2002) excited strongly by blue light at neutral pH but minimally fluorescent at acidic pH
   4833..5204    +  CDS            Synpr (fragment): SYNPR_RAT - Experimental evidence at protein level: Swiss-Prot protein existence level 1. Intrinsic membrane protein of small synaptic vesicles. Probable vesicular channel protein. From Rattus norvegicus (Rat).
   5215..5292    +  CDS            HBB (fragment): HBB_PONPY - Experimental evidence at transcript level: Swiss-Prot protein existence level 2. Involved in oxygen transport from the lung to the various peripheral tissues. From Pongo pygmaeus (Bornean orangutan).
   5363..5414    +  polyA_signal   β-globin poly(A) signal (fragment): rabbit β-globin polyadenylation signal (Gil and Proudfoot, 1987)
   5833..5849    -  protein_bind   lac operator: The lac repressor binds to the lac operator to inhibit transcription in E. coli. This inhibition can be relieved by adding lactose or isopropyl-β-D-thiogalactopyranoside (IPTG). lac repressor encoded by lacI
   5857..5887    -  promoter       lac promoter: promoter for the E. coli lac operon
   5902..5923    -  protein_bind   CAP binding site: CAP binding activates transcription in the presence of cAMP. E. coli catabolite activator protein
   5936..5975    -  CDS            lacI (fragment): lac repressor; lacI; The lac repressor binds to the lac operator to inhibit transcription in E. coli. This inhibition can be relieved by adding lactose or isopropyl-β-D-thiogalactopyranoside (IPTG).
   5982..6004    +  promoter       SV40 promoter (fragment): SV40 enhancer and early promoter
   6028..6163    +  rep_origin     SV40 ori: SV40 origin of replication
   6183..6317    +  polyA_signal   SV40 poly(A) signal: SV40 polyadenylation signal
   6319..6373    -  CDS            lacI (fragment): lac repressor; lacI; The lac repressor binds to the lac operator to inhibit transcription in E. coli. This inhibition can be relieved by adding lactose or isopropyl-β-D-thiogalactopyranoside (IPTG).
   6375..6508    -  rep_origin     RSF ori (fragment): Plasmids containing the RSF 1030 origin of replication can be propagated in E. coli cells that contain additional plasmids with compatible origins.
>Addgene plasmid #168510 | pCAG-Synapto-pHluorin | depositor full sequence | sequence record 326696 | pCAG-Synapto-pHluorin sequence 6514 bps
CAAAAGGCCAGGAACCGTAAAAAGGCCGCGTTGCTGGCGTTTTTCCATAGGCTCCGCCCCCCTGACGAGC
ATCACAAAAATCGACGCTCAAGTCAGAGGTGGCGAAACCCGACAGGACTATAAAGATACCAGGCGTTTCC
CCCTGGAAGCTCCCTCGTGCGCTCTCCTGTTCCGACCCTGCCGCTTACCGGATACCTGTCCGCCTTTCTC
CCTTCGGGAAGCGTGGCGCTTTCTCATAGCTCACGCTGTAGGTATCTCAGTTCGGTGTAGGTCGTTCGCT
CCAAGCTGGGCTGTGTGCACGAACCCCCCGTTCAGCCCGACCGCTGCGCCTTATCCGGTAACTATCGTCT
TGAGTCCAACCCGGTAAGACACGACTTATCGCCACTGGCAGCAGCCACTGGTAACAGGATTAGCAGAGCG
AGGTATGTAGGCGGTGCTACAGAGTTCTTGAAGTGGTGGCCTAACTACGGCTACACTAGAAGACAGTATT
TGGTATCTGCGCTCTGCTGAAGCCAGTTACCTTCGGAAAAAGAGTTGGTAGCTCTTGATCCGGCAAACAA
ACCACCGCTGGTAGCGGTGGTTTTTTTGTTTGCAAGCAGCAGATTACGCGCAGAAAAAAAGGATCTCAAG
AAGATCCTTTGATCTTTTCTACGGGGTCTGACGCTCAGTGGAACGAAAACTCACGTTAAGGGATTTTGGT
CATGAGATTATCAAAAAGGATCTTCACCTAGATCCTTTTAAATTAAAAATGAAGTTTTAAATCAATCTAA
AGTATATATGAGTAAACTTGGTCTGACAGTTACCAATGCTTAATCAGTGAGGCACCTATCTCAGCGATCT
GTCTATTTCGTTCATCCATAGTTGCCTGACTCCCCGTCGTGTAGATAACTACGATACGGGAGGGCTTACC
ATCTGGCCCCAGTGCTGCAATGATACCGCGAGACCCACGCTCACCGGCTCCAGATTTATCAGCAATAAAC
CAGCCAGCCGGAAGGGCCGAGCGCAGAAGTGGTCCTGCAACTTTATCCGCCTCCATCCAGTCTATTAATT
GTTGCCGGGAAGCTAGAGTAAGTAGTTCGCCAGTTAATAGTTTGCGCAACGTTGTTGCCATTGCTACAGG
CATCGTGGTGTCACGCTCGTCGTTTGGTATGGCTTCATTCAGCTCCGGTTCCCAACGATCAAGGCGAGTT
ACATGATCCCCCATGTTGTGCAAAAAAGCGGTTAGCTCCTTCGGTCCTCCGATCGTTGTCAGAAGTAAGT
TGGCCGCAGTGTTATCACTCATGGTTATGGCAGCACTGCATAATTCTCTTACTGTCATGCCATCCGTAAG
ATGCTTTTCTGTGACTGGTGAGTACTCAACCAAGTCATTCTGAGAATAGTGTATGCGGCGACCGAGTTGC
TCTTGCCCGGCGTCAATACGGGATAATACCGCGCCACATAGCAGAACTTTAAAAGTGCTCATCATTGGAA
AACGTTCTTCGGGGCGAAAACTCTCAAGGATCTTACCGCTGTTGAGATCCAGTTCGATGTAACCCACTCG
TGCACCCAACTGATCTTCAGCATCTTTTACTTTCACCAGCGTTTCTGGGTGAGCAAAAACAGGAAGGCAA
AATGCCGCAAAAAAGGGAATAAGGGCGACACGGAAATGTTGAATACTCATACTCTTCCTTTTTCAATATT
ATTGAAGCATTTATCAGGGTTATTGTCTCATGAGCGGATACATATTTGAATGTATTTAGAAAAATAAACA
AATAGGGGTTCCGCGCACATTTCCCCGAAAAGTGCCACCTGGGTCGACATTGATTATTGACTAGTTATTA
ATAGTAATCAATTACGGGGTCATTAGTTCATAGCCCATATATGGAGTTCCGCGTTACATAACTTACGGTA
AATGGCCCGCCTGGCTGACCGCCCAACGACCCCCGCCCATTGACGTCAATAATGACGTATGTTCCCATAG
TAACGCCAATAGGGACTTTCCATTGACGTCAATGGGTGGAGTATTTACGGTAAACTGCCCACTTGGCAGT
ACATCAAGTGTATCATATGCCAAGTACGCCCCCTATTGACGTCAATGACGGTAAATGGCCCGCCTGGCAT
TATGCCCAGTACATGACCTTATGGGACTTTCCTACTTGGCAGTACATCTACGTATTAGTCATCGCTATTA
CCATGGTCGAGGTGAGCCCCACGTTCTGCTTCACTCTCCCCATCTCCCCCCCCTCCCCACCCCCAATTTT
GTATTTATTTATTTTTTAATTATTTTGTGCAGCGATGGGGGCGGGGGGGGGGGGGGGGCGCGCGCCAGGC
GGGGCGGGGCGGGGCGAGGGGCGGGGCGGGGCGAGGCGGAGAGGTGCGGCGGCAGCCAATCAGAGCGGCG
CGCTCCGAAAGTTTCCTTTTATGGCGAGGCGGCGGCGGCGGCGGCCCTATAAAAAGCGAAGCGCGCGGCG
GGCGGGAGTCGCTGCGTTGCCTTCGCCCCGTGCCCCGCTCCGCGCCGCCTCGCGCCGCCCGCCCCGGCTC
TGACTGACCGCGTTACTCCCACAGGTGAGCGGGCGGGACGGCCCTTCTCCTCCGGGCTGTAATTAGCGCT
TGGTTTAATGACGGCTCGTTTCTTTTCTGTGGCTGCGTGAAAGCCTTAAAGGGCTCCGGGAGGGCCCTTT
GTGCGGGGGGGAGCGGCTCGGGGGGTGCGTGCGTGTGTGTGTGCGTGGGGAGCGCCGCGTGCGGCCCGCG
CTGCCCGGCGGCTGTGAGCGCTGCGGGCGCGGCGCGGGGCTTTGTGCGCTCCGCGTGTGCGCGAGGGGAG
CGCGGCCGGGGGCGGTGCCCCGCGGTGCGGGGGGGCTGCGAGGGGAACAAAGGCTGCGTGCGGGGTGTGT
GCGTGGGGGGGTGAGCAGGGGGTGTGGGCGCGGCGGTCGGGCTGTAACCCCCCCCTGCACCCCCCTCCCC
GAGTTGCTGAGCACGGCCCGGCTTCGGGTGCGGGGCTCCGTACGGGGCGTGGCGCGGGGCTCGCCGTGCC
GGGCGGGGGGTGGCGGCAGGTGGGGGTGCCGGGCGGGGCGGGGCCGCCTCGGGCCGGGGAGGGCTCGGGG
GAGGGGCGCGGCGGCCCCCGGAGCGCCGGCGGCTGTCGAGGCGCGGCGAGCCGCAGCCATTGCCTTTTAT
GGTAATCGTGCGAGAGGGCGCAGGGACTTCCTTTGTCCCAAATCTGTGCGGAGCCGAAATCTGGGAGGCG
CCGCCGCACCCCCTCTAGCGGGCGCGGGGCGAAGCGGTGCGGCGCCGGCAGGAAGGAAATGGGCGGGGAG
GGCCTTCGTGCGTCGCCGCGCCGCCGTCCCCTTCTCCCTCTCCAGCCTCGGGGCTGTCCGCGGGGGGACG
GCTGCCTTCGGGGGGGACGGGGCAGGGCGGGGTTCGGCTTCTGGCGTGTGACCGGCGGCTCTAGAGCCTC
TGCTAACCATGTTCATGCCTTCTTCTTTTTCCTACAGCTCCTGGGCAACGTGCTGGTTATTGTGCTGTCT
CATCATTTTGGCAAAGAATTGCTCGAGGCCACCATGGACGTGGTGAATCAGCTGGTGGCTGGGGGTCAGT
TCCGGGTGGTCAAGGAGCCCCTTGGCTTCGTGAAGGTGCTGCAGTGGGTCTTTGCCATCTTCGCCTTTGC
TACGTGCGGCAGCTACACCGGAGAGCTTCGGCTGAGCGTGGAGTGTGCCAACAAGACGGAGAGTGCCCTC
AACATCGAAGTCGAATTTGAGTACCCATTCAGGCTGCACCAAGTGTACTTTGATGCACCCTCCTGCGTTA
AAGGGGGCACTACCAAGATCTTCCTAGTTGGTGACTACTCCTCCTCGGCTGAATTCTTTGTCACCGTGGC
TGTGTTTGCCTTCCTCTACTCCATGGGGGCCCTGGCCACCTACATCTTCCTGCAGAACAAGTACCGAGAG
AACAACAAAGGGCCAATGATGGACTTCCTGGCCACAGCAGTGTTCGCTTTCATGTGGCTAGTTAGCTCAT
CCGCCTGGGCCAAAGGCCTGTCCGATGTGAAGATGGCCACTGACCCAGAGAACATTATCAAGGAGATGCC
TATGTGCCGCCAGACAGATATGGATCTAGCCACCATGGGAAGTAAAGGAGAAGAACTTTTCACTGGAGTT
GTCCCAATTCTTGTTGAATTAGATGGTGATGTTAATGGGCACAAATTTTCTGTCAGTGGAGAGGGTGAAG
GTGATGCAACATACGGAAAACTTACCCTTAAATTTATTTGCACTACTGGAAAACTACCTGTTCCTTGGCC
AACACTTGTCACTACTTTAACTTATGGTGTTCAATGCTTTTCAAGATACCCAGATCATATGAAACGGCAT
GACTTTTTCAAGAGTGCCATGCCCGAAGGTTATGTACAGGAAAGAACTATATTTTTCAAAGATGACGGGA
ACTACAAGACACGTGCTGAAGTCAAGTTTGAAGGTGATACCCTTGTTAATAGAATCGAGTTAAAAGGTAT
TGATTTTAAAGAAGATGGAAACATTCTTGGACACAAATTGGAATACAACTATAACGATCACCAGGTGTAC
ATCATGGCAGACAAACAAAAGAATGGAATCAAAGCTAACTTCAAAATTAGACACAACATTGAAGATGGAG
GCGTTCAACTAGCAGACCATTATCAACAAAATACTCCAATTGGCGATGGGCCCGTCCTTTTACCAGACAA
CCATTACCTGTTTACAACTTCTACTCTTTCGAAAGATCCCAACGAAAAGAGAGACCACATGGTCCTTCTT
GAGTTTGTAACAGCTGCTGGGATTACACATGGCATGGATGAACTATACAAAACCGGTGGAGCTCGAATCA
CATGCAAGGAACTGAGGGACCCTGTGACTTCAGGACTCAACACCTCGGTGGTGTTTGGCTTCCTGAACCT
GGTGCTCTGGGTTGGCAACCTATGGTTCGTGTTCAAGGAGACAGGCTGGGCCGCCCCATTCATGCGCGCA
CCTCCAGGCGCCCCAGAAAAGCAACCAGCTCCTGGCGATGCCTACGGCGATGCGGGCTATGGGCAGGGCC
CCGGAGGCTATGGGCCCCAGGACTCCTACGGGCCTCAGGGTGGTTATCAACCCGATTACGGGCAGCCAGC
CAGCGGCGGTGGCGGTGGCTACGGGCCTCAGGGCGACTATGGGCAGCAAGGCTACGGCCAACAGGGTGCG
CCCACCTCCTTCTCCAATCAGATGTAAGCGGCCGCAATTCACTCCTCAGGTGCAGGCTGCCTATCAGAAG
GTGGTGGCTGGTGTGGCCAATGCCCTGGCTCACAAATACCACTGAGATCTTTTTCCCTCTGCCAAAAATT
ATGGGGACATCATGAAGCCCCTTGAGCATCTGACTTCTGGCTAATAAAGGAAATTTATTTTCATTGCAAT
AGTGTGTTGGAATTTTTTGTGTCTATCACTCGGAAGGACATATGGGAGGGCAAATCATTTAAAACATCAG
AATGAGTATTTGGTTTAGAGTTTGGCAACATATGCCCATATGCTGGCTGCCATGAACAAAGGTTGGCTAT
AAAGAGGTCATCAGTATATGAAACAGCCCCCTGCTGTCCATTCCTTATTCCATAGAAAAGCCTTGACTTG
AGGTTAGATTTTTTTTATATTTTGTTTTGTGTTATTTTTTTCTTTAACATCCCTAAAATTTTCCTTACAT
GTTTTACTAGCCAGATTTTTCCTCCTCTCCTGACTACTCCCAGTCATAGCTGTCCCTCTTCTCTTATGGA
GATCCCTCGACCTGCACCGTCGACCAGCTGGTCGACGGTGCACCGTCGACCAGCTTGGCGTAATCATGGT
CATAGCTGTTTCCTGTGTGAAATTGTTATCCGCTCACAATTCCACACAACATACGAGCCGGAAGCATAAA
GTGTAAAGCCTGGGGTGCCTAATGAGTGAGCTAACTCACATTAATTGCGTTGCGCTCACTGCCCGCTTTC
CAGTCGGGAAACCTGTCGTGCCAGCGGATCCGCATCTCAATTAGTCAGCAACCATAGTCCCGCCCCTAAC
TCCGCCCATCCCGCCCCTAACTCCGCCCAGTTCCGCCCATTCTCCGCCCCATGGCTGACTAATTTTTTTT
ATTTATGCAGAGGCCGAGGCCGCCTCGGCCTCTGAGCTATTCCAGAAGTAGTGAGGAGGCTTTTTTGGAG
GCCTAGGCTTTTGCAAAAAGCTAACTTGTTTATTGCAGCTTATAATGGTTACAAATAAAGCAATAGCATC
ACAAATTTCACAAATAAAGCATTTTTTTCACTGCATTCTAGTTGTGGTTTGTCCAAACTCATCAATGTAT
CTTATCATGTCTGGATCCGCTGCATTAATGAATCGGCCAACGCGCGGGGAGAGGCGGTTTGCGTATTGGG
CGCTCTTCCGCTTCCTCGCTCACTGACTCGCTGCGCTCGGTCGTTCGGCTGCGGCGAGCGGTATCAGCTC
ACTCAAAGGCGGTAATACGGTTATCCACAGAATCAGGGGATAACGCAGGAAAGAACATGTGAGCAAAAGG
CCAG
