Features (pLannotate 1.2.2; 21 found; start..end, strand, type, name):
     80..668     -  rep_origin     ori: high-copy-number ColE1/pMB1/pBR322/pUC origin of replication
    839..1699    -  CDS            AmpR: β-lactamase; bla; confers resistance to ampicillin, carbenicillin, and related antibiotics
   1700..1804    -  promoter       AmpR promoter: bla
   1835..2214    +  enhancer       CMV enhancer: human cytomegalovirus immediate early enhancer
   2216..2334    +  promoter       chicken β-actin promoter (fragment): contains a 21-bp deletion relative to the standard chicken β-actin promoter
   2326..2447    +  promoter       chicken β-actin promoter (fragment): No description available
   2448..3464    +  intron         chimeric intron: chimera between introns from chicken β-actin and rabbit β-globin
   3618..4070    +  CDS            Synpr (fragment): SYNPR_RAT - Experimental evidence at protein level: Swiss-Prot protein existence level 1. Intrinsic membrane protein of small synaptic vesicles. Probable vesicular channel protein. From Rattus norvegicus (Rat).
   4098..4808    +  CDS            superecliptic pHluorin: pH-sensitive mutant of green fluorescent protein (Ng et al., 2002) excited strongly by blue light at neutral pH but minimally fluorescent at acidic pH
   4830..5201    +  CDS            Synpr (fragment): SYNPR_RAT - Experimental evidence at protein level: Swiss-Prot protein existence level 1. Intrinsic membrane protein of small synaptic vesicles. Probable vesicular channel protein. From Rattus norvegicus (Rat).
   5212..5289    +  CDS            HBB (fragment): HBB_PONPY - Experimental evidence at transcript level: Swiss-Prot protein existence level 2. Involved in oxygen transport from the lung to the various peripheral tissues. From Pongo pygmaeus (Bornean orangutan).
   5360..5415    +  polyA_signal   β-globin poly(A) signal: rabbit β-globin polyadenylation signal (Gil and Proudfoot, 1987)
   5830..5846    -  protein_bind   lac operator: The lac repressor binds to the lac operator to inhibit transcription in E. coli. This inhibition can be relieved by adding lactose or isopropyl-β-D-thiogalactopyranoside (IPTG). lac repressor encoded by lacI
   5854..5884    -  promoter       lac promoter: promoter for the E. coli lac operon
   5899..5920    -  protein_bind   CAP binding site: CAP binding activates transcription in the presence of cAMP. E. coli catabolite activator protein
   5933..5972    -  CDS            lacI (fragment): lac repressor; lacI; The lac repressor binds to the lac operator to inhibit transcription in E. coli. This inhibition can be relieved by adding lactose or isopropyl-β-D-thiogalactopyranoside (IPTG).
   5979..6001    +  promoter       SV40 promoter (fragment): SV40 enhancer and early promoter
   6025..6160    +  rep_origin     SV40 ori: SV40 origin of replication
   6180..6314    +  polyA_signal   SV40 poly(A) signal: SV40 polyadenylation signal
   6316..6370    -  CDS            lacI (fragment): lac repressor; lacI; The lac repressor binds to the lac operator to inhibit transcription in E. coli. This inhibition can be relieved by adding lactose or isopropyl-β-D-thiogalactopyranoside (IPTG).
   6372..6473    -  rep_origin     RSF ori (fragment): Plasmids containing the RSF 1030 origin of replication can be propagated in E. coli cells that contain additional plasmids with compatible origins.
>Addgene plasmid #168510 | pCAG-Synapto-pHluorin | addgene full sequence | sequence record 330214 | Addgene Partial NGS Result
GGGATAACGCAGGAAAGAACATGTGAGCAAAAGGCCAGCAAAAGGCCAGGAACCGTAAAAAGGCCGCGTT
GCTGGCGTTTTTCCATAGGCTCCGCCCCCCTGACGAGCATCACAAAAATCGACGCTCAAGTCAGAGGTGG
CGAAACCCGACAGGACTATAAAGATACCAGGCGTTTCCCCCTGGAAGCTCCCTCGTGCGCTCTCCTGTTC
CGACCCTGCCGCTTACCGGATACCTGTCCGCCTTTCTCCCTTCGGGAAGCGTGGCGCTTTCTCATAGCTC
ACGCTGTAGGTATCTCAGTTCGGTGTAGGTCGTTCGCTCCAAGCTGGGCTGTGTGCACGAACCCCCCGTT
CAGCCCGACCGCTGCGCCTTATCCGGTAACTATCGTCTTGAGTCCAACCCGGTAAGACACGACTTATCGC
CACTGGCAGCAGCCACTGGTAACAGGATTAGCAGAGCGAGGTATGTAGGCGGTGCTACAGAGTTCTTGAA
GTGGTGGCCTAACTACGGCTACACTAGAAGAACAGTATTTGGTATCTGCGCTCTGCTGAAGCCAGTTACC
TTCGGAAAAAGAGTTGGTAGCTCTTGATCCGGCAAACAAACCACCGCTGGTAGCGGTGGTTTTTTTGTTT
GCAAGCAGCAGATTACGCGCAGAAAAAAAGGATCTCAAGAAGATCCTTTGATCTTTTCTACGGGGTCTGA
CGCTCAGTGGAACGAAAACTCACGTTAAGGGATTTTGGTCATGAGATTATCAAAAAGGATCTTCACCTAG
ATCCTTTTAAATTAAAAATGAAGTTTTAAATCAATCTAAAGTATATATGAGTAAACTTGGTCTGACAGTT
ACCAATGCTTAATCAGTGAGGCACCTATCTCAGCGATCTGTCTATTTCGTTCATCCATAGTTGCCTGACT
CCCCGTCGTGTAGATAACTACGATACGGGAGGGCTTACCATCTGGCCCCAGTGCTGCAATGATACCGCGA
GACCCACGCTCACCGGCTCCAGATTTATCAGCAATAAACCAGCCAGCCGGAAGGGCCGAGCGCAGAAGTG
GTCCTGCAACTTTATCCGCCTCCATCCAGTCTATTAATTGTTGCCGGGAAGCTAGAGTAAGTAGTTCGCC
AGTTAATAGTTTGCGCAACGTTGTTGCCATTGCTACAGGCATCGTGGTGTCACGCTCGTCGTTTGGTATG
GCTTCATTCAGCTCCGGTTCCCAACGATCAAGGCGAGTTACATGATCCCCCATGTTGTGCAAAAAAGCGG
TTAGCTCCTTCGGTCCTCCGATCGTTGTCAGAAGTAAGTTGGCCGCAGTGTTATCACTCATGGTTATGGC
AGCACTGCATAATTCTCTTACTGTCATGCCATCCGTAAGATGCTTTTCTGTGACTGGTGAGTACTCAACC
AAGTCATTCTGAGAATAGTGTATGCGGCGACCGAGTTGCTCTTGCCCGGCGTCAATACGGGATAATACCG
CGCCACATAGCAGAACTTTAAAAGTGCTCATCATTGGAAAACGTTCTTCGGGGCGAAAACTCTCAAGGAT
CTTACCGCTGTTGAGATCCAGTTCGATGTAACCCACTCGTGCACCCAACTGATCTTCAGCATCTTTTACT
TTCACCAGCGTTTCTGGGTGAGCAAAAACAGGAAGGCAAAATGCCGCAAAAAAGGGAATAAGGGCGACAC
GGAAATGTTGAATACTCATACTCTTCCTTTTTCAATATTATTGAAGCATTTATCAGGGTTATTGTCTCAT
GAGCGGATACATATTTGAATGTATTTAGAAAAATAAACAAATAGGGGTTCCGCGCACATTTCCCCGAAAA
GTGCCACCTGGGTCGACATTGATTATTGACTAGTTATTAATAGTAATCAATTACGGGGTCATTAGTTCAT
AGCCCATATATGGAGTTCCGCGTTACATAACTTACGGTAAATGGCCCGCCTGGCTGACCGCCCAACGACC
CCCGCCCATTGACGTCAATAATGACGTATGTTCCCATAGTAACGCCAATAGGGACTTTCCATTGACGTCA
ATGGGTGGAGTATTTACGGTAAACTGCCCACTTGGCAGTACATCAAGTGTATCATATGCCAAGTACGCCC
CCTATTGACGTCAATGACGGTAAATGGCCCGCCTGGCATTATGCCCAGTACATGACCTTATGGGACTTTC
CTACTTGGCAGTACATCTACGTATTAGTCATCGCTATTACCATGGTCGAGGTGAGCCCCACGTTCTGCTT
CACTCTCCCCATCTCCCCCCCCTCCCCACCCCCAATTTTGTATTTATTTATTTTTTAATTATTTTGTGCA
GCGATGGGGGCGGGGGGGGGGGGGCGAGGCGGAGAGGTGCGGCGGCAGCCAATCAGAGCGGCGCGCTCCG
AAAGTTTCCTTTTATGGCGAGGCGGCGGCGGCGGCGGCCCTATAAAAAGCGAAGCGCGCGGCGGGCGGGA
GTCGCTGCGCGCTGCCTTCGCCCCGTGCCCCGCTCCGCCGCCGCCTCGCGCCGCCCGCCCCGGCTCTGAC
TGACCGCGTTACTCCCACAGGTGAGCGGGCGGGACGGCCCTTCTCCTCCGGGCTGTAATTAGCGCTTGGT
TTAATGACGGCTTGTTTCTTTTCTGTGGCTGCGTGAAAGCCTTGAGGGGCTCCGGGAGGGCCCTTTGTGC
GGGGGGAGCGGCTCGGGGGGTGCGTGCGTGTGTGTGTGCGTGGGGAGCGCCGCGTGCGGCTCCGCGCTGC
CCGGCGGCTGTGAGCGCTGCGGGCGCGGCGCGGGGCTTTGTGCGCTCCGCAGTGTGCGCGAGGGGAGCGC
GGCCGGGGGCGGTGCCCCGCGGTGCGGGGGGGGCTGCGAGGGGAACAAAGGCTGCGTGCGGGGTGTGTGC
GTGGGGGGGTGAGCAGGGGGTGTGGGCGCGTCGGTCGGGCTGCAACCCCCCCTGCACCCCCCTCCCCGAG
TTGCTGAGCACGGCCCGGCTTCGGGTGCGGGGCTCCGTACGGGGCGTGGCGCGGGGCTCGCCGTGCCGGG
CGGGGGGTGGCGGCAGGTGGGGGTGCCGGGCGGGGCGGGGCCGCCTCGGGCCGGGGAGGGCTCGGGGGAG
GGGCGCGGCGGCCCCCGGAGCGCCGGCGGCTGTCGAGGCGCGGCGAGCCGCAGCCATTGCCTTTTATGGT
AATCGTGCGAGAGGGCGCAGGGACTTCCTTTGTCCCAAATCTGTGCGGAGCCGAAATCTGGGAGGCGCCG
CCGCACCCCCTCTAGCGGGCGCGGGGCGAAGCGGTGCGGCGCCGGCAGGAAGGAAATGGGCGGGGAGGGC
CTTCGTGCGTCGCCGCGCCGCCGTCCCCTTCTCCCTCTCCAGCCTCGGGGCTGTCCGCGGGGGGACGGCT
GCCTTCGGGGGGGACGGGGCAGGGCGGGGTTCGGCTTCTGGCGTGTGACCGGCGGCTCTAGAGCCTCTGC
TAACCATGTTCATGCCTTCTTCTTTTTCCTACAGCTCCTGGGCAACGTGCTGGTTATTGTGCTGTCTCAT
CATTTTGGCAAAGAATTGCTCGAGGCCACCATGGACGTGGTGAATCAGCTGGTGGCTGGGGGTCAGTTCC
GGGTGGTCAAGGAGCCCCTTGGCTTCGTGAAGGTGCTGCAGTGGGTCTTTGCCATCTTCGCCTTTGCTAC
GTGCGGCAGCTACACCGGAGAGCTTCGGCTGAGCGTGGAGTGTGCCAACAAGACGGAGAGTGCCCTCAAC
ATCGAAGTCGAATTTGAGTACCCATTCAGGCTGCACCAAGTGTACTTTGATGCACCCTCCTGCGTTAAAG
GGGGCACTACCAAGATCTTCCTAGTTGGTGACTACTCCTCCTCGGCTGAATTCTTTGTCACCGTGGCTGT
GTTTGCCTTCCTCTACTCCATGGGGGCCCTGGCCACCTACATCTTCCTGCAGAACAAGTACCGAGAGAAC
AACAAAGGGCCAATGATGGACTTCCTGGCCACAGCAGTGTTCGCTTTCATGTGGCTAGTTAGCTCATCCG
CCTGGGCCAAAGGCCTGTCCGATGTGAAGATGGCCACTGACCCAGAGAACATTATCAAGGAGATGCCTAT
GTGCCGCCAGACAGATATGGATCTAGCCACCATGGGAAGTAAAGGAGAAGAACTTTTCACTGGAGTTGTC
CCAATTCTTGTTGAATTAGATGGTGATGTTAATGGGCACAAATTTTCTGTCAGTGGAGAGGGTGAAGGTG
ATGCAACATACGGAAAACTTACCCTTAAATTTATTTGCACTACTGGAAAACTACCTGTTCCTTGGCCAAC
ACTTGTCACTACTTTAACTTATGGTGTTCAATGCTTTTCAAGATACCCAGATCATATGAAACGGCATGAC
TTTTTCAAGAGTGCCATGCCCGAAGGTTATGTACAGGAAAGAACTATATTTTTCAAAGATGACGGGAACT
ACAAGACACGTGCTGAAGTCAAGTTTGAAGGTGATACCCTTGTTAATAGAATCGAGTTAAAAGGTATTGA
TTTTAAAGAAGATGGAAACATTCTTGGACACAAATTGGAATACAACTATAACGATCACCAGGTGTACATC
ATGGCAGACAAACAAAAGAATGGAATCAAAGCTAACTTCAAAATTAGACACAACATTGAAGATGGAGGCG
TTCAACTAGCAGACCATTATCAACAAAATACTCCAATTGGCGATGGGCCCGTCCTTTTACCAGACAACCA
TTACCTGTTTACAACTTCTACTCTTTCGAAAGATCCCAACGAAAAGAGAGACCACATGGTCCTTCTTGAG
TTTGTAACAGCTGCTGGGATTACACATGGCATGGATGAACTATACAAAACCGGTGGAGCTCGAATCACAT
GCAAGGAACTGAGGGACCCTGTGACTTCAGGACTCAACACCTCGGTGGTGTTTGGCTTCCTGAACCTGGT
GCTCTGGGTTGGCAACCTATGGTTCGTGTTCAAGGAGACAGGCTGGGCCGCCCCATTCATGCGCGCACCT
CCAGGCGCCCCAGAAAAGCAACCAGCTCCTGGCGATGCCTACGGCGATGCGGGCTATGGGCAGGGCCCCG
GAGGCTATGGGCCCCAGGACTCCTACGGGCCTCAGGGTGGTTATCAACCCGATTACGGGCAGCCAGCCAG
CGGCGGTGGCGGTGGCTACGGGCCTCAGGGCGACTATGGGCAGCAAGGCTACGGCCAACAGGGTGCGCCC
ACCTCCTTCTCCAATCAGATGTAAGCGGCCGCAATTCACTCCTCAGGTGCAGGCTGCCTATCAGAAGGTG
GTGGCTGGTGTGGCCAATGCCCTGGCTCACAAATACCACTGAGATCTTTTTCCCTCTGCCAAAAATTATG
GGGACATCATGAAGCCCCTTGAGCATCTGACTTCTGGCTAATAAAGGAAATTTATTTTCATTGCAATAGT
GTGTTGGAATTTTTTGTGTCTCTCACTCGGAAGGACATATGGGAGGGCAAATCATTTAAAACATCAGAAT
GAGTATTTGGTTTAGAGTTTGGCAACATATGCCCATATGCTGGCTGCCATGAACAAAGGTTGGCTATAAA
GAGGTCATCAGTATATGAAACAGCCCCCTGCTGTCCATTCCTTATTCCATAGAAAAGCCTTGACTTGAGG
TTAGATTTTTTTTATATTTTGTTTTGTGTTATTTTTTTCTTTAACATCCCTAAAATTTTCCTTACATGTT
TTACTAGCCAGATTTTTCCTCCTCTCCTGACTACTCCCAGTCATAGCTGTCCCTCTTCTCTTATGGAGAT
CCCTCGACCTGCACCGTCGACCAGCTGGTCGACGGTGCACCGTCGACCAGCTTGGCGTAATCATGGTCAT
AGCTGTTTCCTGTGTGAAATTGTTATCCGCTCACAATTCCACACAACATACGAGCCGGAAGCATAAAGTG
TAAAGCCTGGGGTGCCTAATGAGTGAGCTAACTCACATTAATTGCGTTGCGCTCACTGCCCGCTTTCCAG
TCGGGAAACCTGTCGTGCCAGCGGATCCGCATCTCAATTAGTCAGCAACCATAGTCCCGCCCCTAACTCC
GCCCATCCCGCCCCTAACTCCGCCCAGTTCCGCCCATTCTCCGCCCCATGGCTGACTAATTTTTTTTATT
TATGCAGAGGCCGAGGCCGCCTCGGCCTCTGAGCTATTCCAGAAGTAGTGAGGAGGCTTTTTTGGAGGCC
TAGGCTTTTGCAAAAAGCTAACTTGTTTATTGCAGCTTATAATGGTTACAAATAAAGCAATAGCATCACA
AATTTCACAAATAAAGCATTTTTTTCACTGCATTCTAGTTGTGGTTTGTCCAAACTCATCAATGTATCTT
ATCATGTCTGGATCCGCTGCATTAATGAATCGGCCAACGCGCGGGGAGAGGCGGTTTGCGTATTGGGCGC
TCTTCCGCTTCCTCGCTCACTGACTCGCTGCGCTCGGTCGTTCGGCTGCGGCGAGCGGTATCAGCTCACT
CAAAGGCGGTAATACGGTTATCCACAGAATCAG
